>Addgene plasmid #59920 | pScalps_puro_mIL-2Rα RK | addgene partial sequence | sequence record 97668 | SFFVpro-F 5'-CTTCTGCTTCCCGAGCTCTA-3'
TTCCTCGGCGCGCCAGTCCTCCGACAGACTGAGTCGCCCGGGGGTCTAGAAGCGCTGGATCCAGGAAGAT
GGAGCCACGCTTGCTGATGTTGGGGTTTCTCTCATTAACCATAGTACCCAGTTGTCGGGCAGAACTGTGT
CTGTATGACCCACCCGAGGTCCCCAATGCCACATTCAAAGCCCTCTCCTACAAGAACGGCACCATCCTAA
ACTGTGAATGCAAGAGAGGTTTCCGAAGACTAAAGGAATTGGTCTATATGCGTTGCTTAGGAAACTCCTG
GAGCAGCAACTGCCAGTGCACCAGCAACTCCCATGACAAATCGAGAAAGCAAGTTACAGCTCAACTTGAA
CACCAGAAAGAGCAACAAACCACAACAGACATGCAGAAGCCAACACAGTCTATGCACCAAGAGAACCTTA
CAGGTCACTGCAGGGAGCCACCTCCTTGGAAACATGAAGATTCCAAGAGAATCTATCATTTCGTGGAAGG
ACAGAGTGTTCACTACGAGTGTATTCCGGGATACAAGGCTCTACAGAGAGGTCCTGCTATTAGCATCTGC
AAGATGAAGTGTGGGAAAACGGGGTGGACTCAGCCCCAGCTCACATGTGTAGATGAAAGAGAACACCACC
GATTTCTGGCTAGTGAGGAATCTCAAGGAAGCAGAAATTCTTCTCCCGAGAGTGAGACTTCCTGCCCCAT
AACCACCACAGACTTCCCACAACCCACAGAAACAACTGCAATGACGGAGACATTTGTGCTCACAATGGAG
TATAAGGTAGCAGTGGCCAGCTGCCTCTTCCTGCTCATCAGCATCCTCCTCCTGAGCGGGCTCACCTGGC
AACACAGATGGGCGGGCTAGCGCAGCAACAGATGGAAGG
