[The description below was written by a language model from this plasmid's Addgene catalogue record.]
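Description:
pScalps_puro_mIL-2Rα RK is a lentiviral expression plasmid built on the pScalps backbone (about 7.7 kb without insert, roughly 8.5 kb in total) for delivering a mutated form of the mouse interleukin-2 receptor alpha chain (Il2ra, also known as CD25) into mammalian cells. It is propagated in E. coli under ampicillin selection, and transduced mammalian cells can be selected with puromycin. As a lentiviral transfer vector it would be packaged into viral particles to give stable integration and expression of the insert. However, no feature table is provided, so the promoter driving the insert, the arrangement of the puromycin cassette, the origin of replication and the specific viral elements are not stated in the record.

The payload is a 795 bp mouse Il2ra coding sequence cloned by restriction digestion between BamHI and XhoI sites, both of which remain intact. The "RK" designation refers to alterations in the short intracellular C-terminal tail: Arg262 is changed to Ala, Lys263 is changed to Gly, and the protein is truncated after residue 263. The extracellular and transmembrane portions are presumably unchanged, as no other mutations are listed, and no epitope tags or fusion reporters are recorded.

The associated work concerns mast cell subsets distinguished by IL-2-independent activities of CD25. This suggests the construct serves as a cytoplasmic-tail mutant for testing whether these residues contribute to CD25 function, although the record itself states only that it expresses the mutated receptor chain.
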