Addgene plasmid #59920: pScalps_puro_mIL-2Rα RK
Purpose: Expresses mouse interleukin-2 receptor alpha chain mutated
Depositing lab: Silvia Monticelli. Depositing organization: Institute for Research in Biomedicine, Switzerland. Publication: Two Functionally Distinct Subsets of Mast Cells Discriminated By IL-2-Independent CD25 Activities. Deho' L, Leoni C, Brodie TM, Montagner S, De Simone M, Polletti S, Barozzi I, Natoli G, Monticelli S. J Immunol. 2014 Sep 1;193(5):2196-206. doi: 10.4049/jimmunol.1400516. Epub 2014 Jul 25. PubMed 25063866.
Backbone
  Vector backbone: pScalps
  Backbone size w/o insert (bp): 7740
  Total vector size (bp): 8535
  Vector type: Lentiviral
  Selectable markers: Puromycin
Growth in bacteria
  Bacterial resistance: Ampicillin, 100 μg/mL
  Growth temperature: 37°C
  Growth strain: JM109
  Copy number: Unknown
Gene/Insert
  Gene/Insert name: interleukin 2 receptor alpha
  Species: M. musculus (mouse)
  Insert size (bp): 795
  Mutation: changed sequence of the intracellular (C-terminal) tail Arg262 to Ala and Lys263 to Gly and truncated after aa263
  Entrez Gene: Il2ra (a.k.a. CD25, Il2r, Ly-43)
  Cloning method: Restriction Enzyme; 5′ cloning site BAMHI (not destroyed); 3′ cloning site XHOI (not destroyed)
  Sequencing primers: 5′ GCTTCTCGCTTCTGTTCG; 3′ GTTGTCAAGCGATGAGGCGCGT
Terms and licenses: Academic/Nonprofit Terms; Industry Terms: Not Available to Industry
How to cite: pScalps_puro_mIL-2Rα RK was a gift from Silvia Monticelli (Addgene plasmid # 59920 ; http://n2t.net/addgene:59920 ; RRID:Addgene_59920)
